>Addgene plasmid #22157 | pEBB-GFP-hBEN | depositor full sequence | sequence record 10111 | Author sequence
AGCGCCCAATACGCAAACCGCCTCTCCCCGCGCGTTGGCCGATTCATTAATGCAGCTGGCACGACAGGTT
TCCCGACTGGAAAGCGGGCAGTGAGCGCAACGCAATTAATGTGAGTTAGCTCACTCATTAGGCACCCCAG
GCTTTACACTTTATGCTTCCGGCTCGTATGTTGTGTGGAATTGTGAGCGGATAACAATTTCACACAGGAA
ACAGCTATGACCATGATTACGCCAAGCTTCCAGGCTCCCCAGCAGGCAGAAGTATGCAAAGCATGCATCT
CAATTAGTCAGCAACCATAGTCCCGCCCCTAACTCCGCCCATCCCGCCCCTAACTCCGCCCAGTTCCGCC
CATTCTCCGCCCCATGGCTGACTAATTTTTTTTATTTATGCAGAGGCCGAGGCCGCCTCGGCCTCTGAGC
TATTCCAGAAGTAGTGAGGAGGCTTTTTTGGAGGCCTAGGCTTTTGCAAAAAGCTTTGCAAAGATGGATA
AAGTTTTAAACAGAGAGGAATCTTTGCAGCTAATGGACCTTCTAGGTCTTGAAAGGAGTGGGAATTGGCT
CCGGTGCCCGTCAGTGGGCAGAGCGCACATCGCCCACAGTCCCCGAGAAGTTGGGGGGAGGGGTCGGCAA
TTGAACCGGTGCCTAGAGAAGGTGGCGCGGGGTAAACTGGGAAAGTGATGTCGTGTACTGGCTCCGCCTT
TTTCCCGAGGGTGGGGGAGAACCGTATATAAGTGCAGTAGTCGCCGTGAACGTTCTTTTTCGCAACGGGT
TTGCCGCCAGAACACAGGTAAGTGCCGTGTGTGGTTCCCGCGGGCCTGGCCTCTTTACGGGTTATGGCCC
TTGCGTGCCTTGAATTACTTCCACGCCCCTGGCTGCAGTACGTGATTCTTGATCCCGAGCTTCGGGTTGG
AAGTGGGTGGGAGAGTTCGAGGCCTTGCGCTTAAGGAGCCCCTTCGCCTCGTGCTTGAGTTGAGGCCTGG
CCTGGGCGCTGGGGCCGCCGCGTGCGAATCTGGTGGCACCTTCGCGCCTGTCTCGCTGCTTTCGATAAGT
CTCTAGCCATTTAAAATTTTTGATGACCTGCTGCGACGCTTTTTTTCTGGCAAGATAGTCTTGTAAATGC
GGGCCAAGATCTGCACACTGGTATTTCGGTTTTTGGGGCCGCGGGCGGCGACGGGGCCCGTGCGTCCCAG
CGCACATGTTCGGCGAGGCGGGGCCTGCGAGCGCGGCCACCGAGAATCGGACGGGGGTAGTCTCAAGCTG
GCCGGCCTGCTCTGGTGCCTGGCCTCGCGCCGCCGTGTATCGCCCCGCCCTGGGCGGCAAGGCTGGCCCG
GTCGGCACCAGTTGCGTGAGCGGAAAGATGGCCGCTTCCCGGCCCTGCTGCAGGGAGCTCAAAATGGAGG
ACGCGGCGCTCGGGAGAGCGGGCGGGTGAGTCACCCACACAAAGGAAAAGGGCCTTTCCGTCCTCAGCCG
TCGCTTCATGTGACTCCACGGAGTACCGGGCGCCGTCCAGGCACCTCGATTAGTTCTCGAGCTTTTGGAG
TACGTCGTCTTTAGGTTGGGGGGAGGGGTTTTATGCGATGGAGTTTCCCCACACTGAGTGGGTGGAGACT
GAAGTTAGGCCAGCTTGGCACTTGATGTAATTCTCCTTGGAATTTGCCCTTTTTGAGTTTGGATCTTGGT
TCATTCTCAAGCCTCAGACAGTGGTTCAAAGTTTTTTTCTTCCATTTCAGGTGTCGTGAGGAATTCTCTA
GAGATCCCTCGACCTCGAGATCCATTGTGCTGGATCTACAGGATCCACTAGTCCATGGTGAGCAAGGGCG
AGGAGCTGTTCACCGGGGTGGTGCCCATCCTGGTCGAGCTGGACGGCGACGTAAACGGCCACAAGTTCAG
CGTGTCCGGCGAGGGCGAGGGCGATGCCACCTACGGCAAGCTGACCCTGAAGTTCATCTGCACCACCGGC
AAGCTGCCCGTGCCCTGGCCCACCCTCGTGACCACCCTGACCTACGGCGTGCAGTGCTTCAGCCGCTACC
CCGACCACATGAAGCAGCACGACTTCTTCAAGTCCGCCATGCCCGAAGGCTACGTCCAGGAGCGCACCAT
CTTCTTCAAGGACGACGGCAACTACAAGACCCGCGCCGAGGTGAAGTTCGAGGGCGACACCCTGGTGAAC
CGCATCGAGCTGAAGGGCATCGACTTCAAGGAGGACGGCAACATCCTGGGGCACAAGCTGGAGTACAACT
ACAACAGCCACAACGTCTATATCATGGCCGACAAGCAGAAGAACGGCATCAAGGTGAACTTCAAGATCCG
CCACAACATCGAGGACGGCAGCGTGCAGCTCGCCGACCACTACCAGCAGAACACCCCCATCGGCGACGGC
CCCGTGCTGCTGCCCGACAACCACTACCTGAGCACCCAGTCCGCCCTGAGCAAAGACCCCAACGAGAAGC
GCGATCACATGGTCCTGCTGGAGTTCGTGACCGCCGCCGGGATCACTCTCGGCATGGACGAGCTGTACAA
GATCGATGGAATGGCCTTGCTGGGTAAGCGCTGTGACGTCCCCACCAACGGCTGCGGACCCGACCGCTGG
AACTCCGCGTTCACCCGCAAAGACGAGATCATCACCAGCCTCGTGTCTGCCTTAGACTCCATGTGCTCAG
CGCTGTCCAAACTGAACGCCGAGGTGGCCTGTGTCGCCGTGCACGATGAGAGCGCCTTTGTGGTGGGCAC
AGAGAAGGGGAGAATGTTCCTGAATGCCCGGAAGGAGCTACAGTCAGACTTCCTCAGGTTCTGCCGAGGG
CCCCCGTGGAAGGATCCGGAGGCAGAGCACCCCAAGAAGGTGCAGCGGGGCGAGGGTGGAAGCCGTAGCC
TCCCTCGGTCCTCCCTGGAACATGGCTCAGATGTGTACCTTCTGCGGAAGATGGTAGAGGAGGTGTTTGA
TGTTCTTTATAGCGAGGCCCTGGGAAGGGCCAGTGTGGTGCCACTGCCCTATGAGAGGCTGCTCAGGGAG
CCAGGGCTGCTGGCCGTGCAGGGGCTGCCCGAAGGCCTGGCCTTCCGAAGGCCAGCCGAGTATGACCCCA
AGGCCCTCATGGCCATCCTGGAACACAGCCACCGCATCCGCTTCAAGCTCAAGAGGCCACTTGAGGATGG
CGGGCGGGACTCGAAGGCCCTGGTGGAGCTGAACGGTGTCTCCCTGATTCCCAAGGGGTCACGGGACTGT
GGCCTGCATGGCCAGGCCCCCAAGGTGCCACCCCAGGACCTGCCCCCAACCGCCACCTCCTCCTCCATGG
CCAGCTTCCTGTACAGCACGGCGCTCCCCAACCACGCCATCCGAGAGCTCAAGCAGGAAGCACCTTCCTG
CCCCCTTGCCCCCAGCGACCTGGGCCTGAGTCGGCCCATGCCAGAGCCCAAGGCCACCGGTGCCCAAGAC
TTCTCCGACTGTTGTGGACAGAAGCCCACTGGGCCTGGTGGGCCTCTCATCCAGAACGTCCATGCCTCCA
AGCGCATTCTCTTCTCCATCGTCCATGACAAGTCAGAGAAGTGGGACGCCTTCATAAAGGAAACCGAGGA
CATCAACACGCTCCGGGAGTGTGTGCAGATCCTGTTTAACAGCAGATATGCGGAAGCCCTGGGCCTGGAC
CACATGGTCCCCGTGCCCTACCGGAAGATTGCCTGTGACCCGGAGGCTGTGGAGATCGTGGGCATCCCGG
ACAAGATCCCCTTCAAGCGCCCCTGCACTTATGGAGTCCCCAAGCTGAAGCGGATCCTGGAGGAGCGCCA
TAGTATCCACTTCATCATTAAGAGGATGTTTGATGAGCGAATTTTCACAGGGAACAAGTTTACCAAAGAC
ACCACGAAGCTGGAGCCAGCCAGCCCGCCAGAGGACACCTCTGCAGAGGTCTCTAGGGCCACCGTCCTTG
ACCTTGCTGGGAATGCTCGGTCAGACAAGGGCAGCATGTCTGAAGACTGTGGGCCAGGAACGTCCGGGGA
GCTGGGCGGGCTGAGGCCGATCAAAATTGAGCCAGAGGATCTGGACATCATTCAGGTCACCGTCCCAGAC
CCCTCGCCAACCTCTGAGGAAATGACAGACTCGATGCCTGGGCACCTGCCATCGGAGGATTCTGGTTATG
GGATGGAGATGCTGACAGACAAAGGTCTGAGTGAGGACGCGCGGCCGGAGGAGAGGCCCGTGGAGGACAG
CCACGGTGACGTGATCCGGCCCCTGCGGAAGCAGGTGGAGCTGCTCTTCAACACACGATACGCCAAGGCC
ATTGGCATCTCGGAGCCCGTCAAGGTGCCGTACTCCAAGTTTCTGATGCACCCGGAGGAGCTGTTTGTGG
TGGGACTGCCTGAAGGCATCTCCCTCCGCAGGCCCAACTGCTTCGGGATCGCCAAGCTCCGGAAGATTCT
GGAGGCCAGCAACAGCATCCAGTTTGTCATCAAGAGGCCCGAGCTGCTCACTGAGGGAGTCAAAGAGCCC
ATCATGGATAGTCAAGAGAGGGATTCCGGGGACCCTCTGGTGGACGAGAGCCTGAAGAGACAGGGCTTTC
AAGAAAATTATGACGCGAGGCTCTCACGGATCGACATCGCCAACACACTAAGGGAGCAGGTCCAGGACCT
TTTCAATAAGAAATACGGGGAAGCCTTGGGCATCAAGTACCCGGTCCAGGTCCCCTACAAGCGGATCAAG
AGTAACCCCGGCTCCGTGATCATCGAGGGGCTGCCCCCAGGAATCCCGTTCCGAAAGCCCTGTACCTTCG
GCTCCCAGAACCTGGAGAGGATTCTTGCTGTGGCTGACAAGATCAAGTTCACAGTCACCAGGCCTTTCCA
AGGACTCATCCCAAAGCCTGATGAAGATGACGCCAACAGACTCGGGGAGAAGGTGATCCTGCGGGAGCAG
GTGAAGGAACTCTTCAACGAGAAATACGGTGAGGCCCTGGGCCTGAACCGGCCGGTGCTGGTCCCTTATA
AACTAATCCGGGACAGCCCAGACGCCGTGGAGGTCACGGGTCTGCCTGATGACATCCCCTTCCGGAACCC
CAACACGTACGACATCCACCGGCTGGAGAAGATCCTGAAGGCCCGAGAGCATGTCCGCATGGTCATCATT
AACCAGCTCCAACCCTTTGCAGAAATCTGCAATGATGCCAAGGTGCCAGCCAAAGACAGCAGCATTCCCA
AGCGCAAGAGAAAGCGGGTCTCGGAAGGAAATTCCGTCTCCTCTTCCTCCTCGTCTTCCTCTTCCTCGTC
CTCTAACCCGGATTCAGTGGCATCGGCCAACCAGATCTCACTCGTGCAATGGCCAATGTACATGGTGGAC
TATGCCGGCCTGAACGTGCAGCTCCCGGGACCTCTTAATTACAGCGGCCGCGACTCTAGAGTGAGGGTCC
CCACCTGGGACCCTTGAGAGTATCAGGTCTCCCACGTGGGAGACAAGAAATCCCTGTTTAATATTTAAAC
AGCAGTGTTCCCCATCTGGGTCCTTGCACCCCTCACTCTGGCCTCAGCCGACTGCACAGCGGCCCCTGCA
TCCCCTTGGCTGTGAGGCCCCTGGACAAGCAGAGGTGGCCAGAGCTGGGAGGCATGGCCCTGGGGTCCCA
CGAATTTGCTGGGGAATCTCGTTTTTCTTCTTAAGACTTTTGGGACATGGTTTGACTCCCGAACATCACC
GACGCGTCTCCTGTTTTTCTGGGTGGCCTCGGGACACCTGCCCTGCCCCCACGAGGGTCAGGACTGTGAC
TCTTTTTAGGGCCAGGCAGGTGCCTGGACATTTGCCTTGCTGGACGGGGACTGGGGATGTGGGAGGGAGC
AGACAGGAGGAATCATGTCAGGCCTGTGTGTGAAAGGAAGCTCCACTGTCACCCTCCACCTCTTCACCCC
CCACTCACCAGTGTCCCCTCCACTGTCACATTGTAACTGAACTTCAGGATAATAAAGTGTTTGCCTCCAA
AAAAAAAAAAAAAAAAAAAAAAAAAAAAAAAAAAAAAAAAAAAAAAAAAAAAAAAAAAAAAAAAAAAAAA
AAAAAAAAAAAAAAAAAAGAATTCACTGGCCGTCGTTTTACAACGTCGTGACTGGGAAAACCCTGGCGTT
ACCCAACTTAATCGCCTTGCAGCACATCCCCCTTTCGCCAGCTGGCGTAATAGCGAAGAGGCCCGCACCG
ATCGCCCTTCCCAACAGTTGCGCAGCCTGAATGGCGAATGGCGCCTGATGCGGTATTTTCTCCTTACGCA
TCTGTGCGGTATTTCACACCGCATA
[142 nt withheld, positions 6256-6397]
C
[141 nt withheld, positions 6399-6539]
CCTTTGACGTTGGAGTCCACGTTCTTT
[37 nt withheld, positions 6567-6603]
ACCCTATCTCGGGCTATTCTTTTGATTTATAAGGGATTTTGCCGATTTCGGCCTATTGGTTAAAAAATGA
GCTGATTTAACAAAAATTTAACGCGAATTTTAACAAAATATTAACGTTTACAATTTTATGGTGCACTCTC
AGTACAATCTGCTCTGATGCCGCATAGTTAAGCCAGCCCCGACACCCGCCAACACCCGCTGACGCGCCCT
GACGGGCTTGTCTGCTCCCGGCATCCGCTTACAGACAAGCTGTGACCGTCTCCGGGAGCTGCATGTGTCA
GAGGTTTTCACCGTCATCACCGAAACGCGCGAGACGAAAGGGCCTCGTGATACGCCTATTTTTATAGGTT
AATGTCATGATAATAATGGTTTCTTAGACGTCAGGTGGCACTTTTCGGGGAAATGTGCGCGGAACCCCTA
TTTGTTTATTTTTCTAAATACATTCAAATATGTATCCGCTCATGAGACAATAACCCTGATAAATGCTTCA
ATAATATTGAAAAAGGAAGAGTATGAGTATTCAACATTTCCGTGTCGCCCTTATTCCCTTTTTTGCGGCA
TTTTGCCTTCCTGTTTTTGCTCACCCAGAAACGCTGGTGAAAGTAAAAGATGCTGAAGATCAGTTGGGTG
CACGAGTGGGTTACATCGAACTGGATCTCAACAGCGGTAAGATCCTTGAGAGTTTTCGCCCCGAAGAACG
TTTTCCAATGATGAGCACTTTTAAAGTTCTGCTATGTGGCGCGGTATTATCCCGTATTGACGCCGGGCAA
GAGCAACTCGGTCGCCGCATACACTATTCTCAGAATGACTTGGTTGAGTACTCACCAGTCACAGAAAAGC
ATCTTACGGATGGCATGACAGTAAGAGAATTATGCAGTGCTGCCATAACCATGAGTGATAACACTGCGGC
CAACTTACTTCTGACAACGATCGGAGGACCGAAGGAGCTAACCGCTTTTTTGCACAACATGGGGGATCAT
GTAACTCGCCTTGATCGTTGGGAACCGGAGCTGAATGAAGCCATACCAAACGACGAGCGTGACACCACGA
TGCCTGTAGCAATGGCAACAACGTTGCGCAAACTATTAACTGGCGAACTACTTACTCTAGCTTCCCGGCA
ACAATTAATAGACTGGATGGAGGCGGATAAAGTTGCAGGACCACTTCTGCGCTCGGCCCTTCCGGCTGGC
TGGTTTATTGCTGATAAATCTGGAGCCGGTGAGCGTGGGTCTCGCGGTATCATTGCAGCACTGGGGCCAG
ATGGTAAGCCCTCCCGTATCGTAGTTATCTACACGACGGGGAGTCAGGCAACTATGGATGAACGAAATAG
ACAGATCGCTGAGATAGGTGCCTCACTGATTAAGCATTGGTAACTGTCAGACCAAGTTTACTCATATATA
CTTTAGATTGATTTAAAACTTCATTTTTAATTTAAAAGGATCTAGGTGAAGATCCTTTTTGATAATCTCA
TGACCAAAATCCCTTAACGTGAGTTTTCGTTCCACTGAGCGTCAGACCCCGTAGAAAAGATCAAAGGATC
TTCTTGAGATCCTTTTTTTCTGCGCGTAATCTGCTGCTTGCAAACAAAAAAACCACCGCTACCAGCGGTG
GTTTGTTTGCCGGATCAAGAGCTACCAACTCTTTTTCCGAAGGTAACTGGCTTCAGCAGAGCGCAGATAC
CAAATACTGTCCTTCTAGTGTAGCCGTAGTTAGGCCACCACTTCAAGAACTCTGTAGCACCGCCTACATA
CCTCGCTCTGCTAATCCTGTTACCAGTGGCTGCTGCCAGTGGCGATAAGTCGTGTCTTACCGGGTTGGAC
TCAAGACGATAGTTACCGGATAAGGCGCAGCGGTCGGGCTGAACGGGGGGTTCGTGCACACAGCCCAGCT
TGGAGCGAACGACCTACACCGAACTGAGATACCTACAGCGTGAGCTATGAGAAAGCGCCACGCTTCCCGA
AGGGAGAAAGGCGGACAGGTATCCGGTAAGCGGCAGGGTCGGAACAGGAGAGCGCACGAGGGAGCTTCCA
GGGGGAAACGCCTGGTATCTTTATAGTCCTGTCGGGTTTCGCCACCTCTGACTTGAGCGTCGATTTTTGT
GATGCTCGTCAGGGGGGCGGAGCCTATGGAAAAACGCCAGCAACGCGGCCTTTTTACGGTTCCTGGCCTT
TTGCTGGCCTTTTGCTCACATGTTCTTTCCTGCGTTATCCCCTGATTCTGTGGATAACCGTATTACCGCC
TTTGAGTGAGCTGATACCGCTCGCCGCAGCCGAACGACCGAGCGCAGCGAGTCAGTGAGCGAGGAAGC
Features (pLannotate 1.2.2; 18 found; start..end, strand, type, name):
      2..94      +  CDS            lacI (fragment): lac repressor; lacI; The lac repressor binds to the lac operator to inhibit transcription in E. coli. This inhibition can be relieved by adding lactose or isopropyl-β-D-thiogalactopyranoside (IPTG).
    107..128     +  protein_bind   CAP binding site: CAP binding activates transcription in the presence of cAMP. E. coli catabolite activator protein
    143..173     +  promoter       lac promoter: promoter for the E. coli lac operon
    181..197     +  protein_bind   lac operator: The lac repressor binds to the lac operator to inhibit transcription in E. coli. This inhibition can be relieved by adding lactose or isopropyl-β-D-thiogalactopyranoside (IPTG). lac repressor encoded by lacI
    252..462     +  promoter       SV40 promoter: SV40 early promoter
    484..550     +  CDS            small t antigen (fragment): SV40 (simian virus 40) small t antigen
    558..1739    +  promoter       EF-1α promoter: strong constitutive promoter for human elongation factor EF-1α
   1805..2521    +  CDS            EGFP: EGFP is a basic (constitutively fluorescent) green fluorescent protein published in 1996, derived from Aequorea victoria. It is reported to be a rapidly-maturing weak dimer with moderate acid sensitivity.
   2531..5362    +  CDS            GTF2IRD1: GT2D1_HUMAN - Also known as CREAM1, GTF3, MUSTRD1, RBAP2, WBSCR11, WBSCR12. Experimental evidence at protein level: Swiss-Prot protein existence level 1. May be a transcription regulator involved in cell-cycle progression and skeletal muscle differentiation. May repress GTF2I transcriptional functions, by preventing its nuclear residency, or by inhibiting its transcriptional activation. May contribute to slow- twitch fiber type specificity during myogenesis and in regenerating muscles. Binds troponin I slow-muscle fiber enhancer (USE B1). Binds specifically and with high affinity to the EFG se
   5380..5472    +  ncRNA          G-CSF SLDE: Accession: RF00183 - G-CSF factor stem-loop destabilising element (SLDE)
   6041..6198    +  CDS            lacZα (fragment): LacZα fragment of β-galactosidase; lacZ fragment
   6204..6255    -  misc_feature   bom (fragment): basis of mobility region from pBR322
   6274..6654    +  rep_origin     M13 ori (sequence partly withheld): M13 bacteriophage origin of replication; arrow indicates direction of (+) strand synthesis
   6730..6779    -  misc_feature   bom (fragment): basis of mobility region from pBR322
   6881..6916    -  CDS            rop (fragment): Rop protein, which maintains plasmids at low copy number; rop
   7011..7115    +  promoter       AmpR promoter: bla
   7116..7976    +  CDS            AmpR: β-lactamase; bla; confers resistance to ampicillin, carbenicillin, and related antibiotics
   8147..8735    +  rep_origin     ori: high-copy-number ColE1/pMB1/pBR322/pUC origin of replication
