[The description below was written by a language model from this plasmid's Addgene catalogue record and pLannotate feature annotations shown in this document.]
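Description:
pEBB-GFP-hBEN is a mammalian expression plasmid built on the pEBB backbone (about 6 kb) that carries a roughly 2.9 kb human cDNA for hBEN, also called MusTRD1 and encoded by GTF2IRD1. The depositor's full sequence totals about 8.9 kb. In bacteria the plasmid is maintained through a high-copy ColE1/pUC-type origin and selected with ampicillin via the β-lactamase gene and its own promoter. The annotation also detects an M13 phage origin, which can support single-stranded DNA production, along with remnants of older cloning vectors: fragments of lacI, lacZα, bom and rop, plus lac promoter/operator elements. No mammalian selection marker is recorded.

The expression cassette is driven by the strong constitutive human EF-1α promoter, which sits just downstream of an SV40 early promoter segment and a short small t antigen fragment. EGFP lies immediately upstream of the GTF2IRD1 coding sequence, giving a fusion tagged with GFP at the N terminus. According to the depositor, GFP was placed between SpeI and ClaI sites and the hBEN insert between ClaI and NotI, and the human clone corresponds to the mouse 1alpha1 isoform. Downstream of the insert the annotation finds a G-CSF stem-loop destabilising element, presumably part of the vector's 3′ untranslated region. No polyadenylation signal is annotated.

GTF2IRD1 is a TFII-I-related transcription regulator thought to repress TFII-I (GTF2I) function, in part by preventing its nuclear residency. The fluorescent fusion is therefore suited to expressing BEN in transfected mammalian cells and following its subcellular localisation, consistent with the associated work on repression of TFII-I-dependent transcription by nuclear exclusion.
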