Addgene plasmid #22157: pEBB-GFP-hBEN
Depositing lab: Ananda Roy. Depositing organization: Tufts University. Publication: Repression of TFII-I-dependent transcription by nuclear exclusion. Tussie-Luna MI, Bayarsaihan D, Ruddle FH, Roy AL. Proc Natl Acad Sci U S A. 2001 Jul 3. 98(14):7789-94. 10.1073/pnas.141222298 PubMed 11438732.
Backbone
  Vector backbone: pEBB
  Backbone size w/o insert (bp): 6000
  Vector type: Mammalian Expression
Growth in bacteria
  Bacterial resistance: Ampicillin, 100 μg/mL
  Growth temperature: 37°C
  Growth strain: DH5alpha
  Copy number: Unknown
Gene/Insert
  Gene/Insert name: hBEN (alt name: MusTRD1)
  Species: H. sapiens (human)
  Insert size (bp): 2900
  Entrez Gene: GTF2IRD1 (a.k.a. BEN, CREAM1, GTF3, MUSTRD1, RBAP2, WBS, WBSCR11, WBSCR12, hMusTRD1alpha1)
  Tag / fusion protein: GFP (N terminal on insert)
  Cloning method: Restriction Enzyme; 5′ cloning site ClaI (unknown if destroyed); 3′ cloning site NotI (unknown if destroyed)
  Sequencing primers: 5′ EF-1a Forward
Terms and licenses: Academic/Nonprofit Terms; Industry Terms: Not Available to Industry
Depositor comments: Homologous to mouse 1alpha1 isoform GFP cloned in SpeI/ClaI
How to cite: pEBB-GFP-hBEN was a gift from Ananda Roy (Addgene plasmid # 22157 ; http://n2t.net/addgene:22157 ; RRID:Addgene_22157)
