>Addgene plasmid #22157 | pEBB-GFP-hBEN | addgene partial sequence | sequence record 27980 | 22157 with hBEN-F
GTCAGGCCTTTCAGGACTCATCCCAAAGCCTGATGAAGATGACGCCAACAGACTCGGGGAGAAGGTGATC
CTGCGGGAGCAGGTGAAGGAACTCTTCAACGAGAAATACGGTGAGGCCCTGGGCCTGAACCGGCCGGTGC
TGGTCCCTTATAAACTAATCCGGGACAGCCCAGACGCCGTGGAGGTCACGGGTCTGCCTGATGACATCCC
CTTCCGGAACCCCAACACGTACGACATCCACCGGCTGGAGAAGATCCTGAAGGCCCGAGAGCATGTCCGC
ATGGTCATCATTAACCAGCTCCAACCCTTTGCAGAAATCTGCAATGATGCCAAGGTGCCAGCCAAAGACA
GCAGCATTCCCAAGCGCAAGAGAAAGCGGGTCTCGGAAGGAAATTCCGTCTCCTCTTCCTCCTCGTCTTC
CTCTTCCTCGTCCTCTAACCCGGATTCAGTGGCATCGGCCAACCAGATCTCACTCGTGCAATGGCCAATG
TACATGGTGGACTATGCCGGCCTGAACGTGCAGCTCCCGGGACCTCTTAATTACAGCGGCCGCGACTCTA
GAGTGAGGGTCCCCACCTGGGACCCTTGAGAGTATCAGGTCTCCCACGTGGGAGACAAGAAATCCCTGTT
TAATATTTAAACAGCAGTGTTCCCCATCTGGGTCCTTGCACCCCTCACTCTGGCCTCAGCCGANTGAAA
