>Addgene plasmid #22157 | pEBB-GFP-hBEN | addgene partial sequence | sequence record 27981 | 22157 with EGFP-C
GAGCTGTACAAGATCGATGGAATGGCCTTGCTGGGTAAGCGCTGTGACGTCCCCACCAACGGCTGCGGAC
CCGACCGCTGGAACTCCGCGTTCACCCGCAAAGACGAGATCATCACCAGCCTCGTGTCTGCCTTAGACTC
CATGTGCTCAGCGCTGTCCAAACTGAACGCCGAGGTGGCCTGTGTCGCCGTGCACGATGAGAGCGCCTTT
GTGGTGGGCACAGAGAAGGGGAGAATGTTCCTGAATGCCCGGAAGGAGCTACAGTCAGACTTCCTCAGGT
TCTGCCGAGGGCCCCCGTGGAAGGATCCGGAGGCAGAGCACCCCAAGAAGGTGCAGCGGGGCGAGGGTGG
AGGCCGTANCCTCCCTCGGTCCTCCCTGGAACATGGCTCAGATGTGTACCTTCTGCGGAAGATGGTAGAG
GAGGTGTTTGATGTTCTTTATAGCGAGGCCCTGGGAAGGGCCAGTGTGGTGCCACTGCCCTATGAGAGGC
TGCTCAGGGAGCCAGGGCTGCTGGCCGTGCAGGGGCTGCCCGAAGGCCTGGCCTTCCGAAGGCCAGCCGA
GTATGACCCCAAGGCCCTCATGGCCATCCTGGAACACAGCCACCGCATCCGCTTCAAGCTCAAGAGGCCA
CTTGANGATGGCGGGCGGGACTCGAA
